>Addgene plasmid #186294 | PET28a-cpLumiLuc-HSA sensor | addgene full sequence | sequence record 370455 | Addgene NGS Result
TGGCGAATGGG
[124 nt withheld, positions 12-135]
C
[91 nt withheld, positions 137-227]
A
[49 nt withheld, positions 229-277]
CCTTTGACGTTGGAGTCCACGTTCTTT
[37 nt withheld, positions 305-341]
ACCCTATCTCGGTCTATTCTTTTGATTTATAAGGGATTTTGCCGATTTCGGCCTATTGGTTAAAAAATGA
GCTGATTTAACAAAAATTTAACGCGAATTTTAACAAAATATTAACGCTTACAATTTAGGTGGCACTTTTC
GGGGAAATGTGCGCGGAACCCCTATTTGTTTATTTTTCTAAATACATTCAAATATGTATCCGCTCATGAA
TTAATTCTTAGAAAAACTCATCGAGCATCAAATGAAACTGCAATTTATTCATATCAGGATTATCAATACC
ATATTTTTGAAAAAGCCGTTTCTGTAATGAAGGAGAAAACTCACCGAGGCAGTTCCATAGGATGGCAAGA
TCCTGGTATCGGTCTGCGATTCCGACTCGTCCAACATCAATACAACCTATTAATTTCCCCTCGTCAAAAA
TAAGGTTATCAAGTGAGAAATCACCATGAGTGACGACTGAATCCGGTGAGAATGGCAAAAGTTTATGCAT
TTCTTTCCAGACTTGTTCAACAGGCCAGCCATTACGCTCGTCATCAAAATCACTCGCATCAACCAAACCG
TTATTCATTCGTGATTGCGCCTGAGCGAGACGAAATACGCGATCGCTGTTAAAAGGACAATTACAAACAG
GAATCGAATGCAACCGGCGCAGGAACACTGCCAGCGCATCAACAATATTTTCACCTGAATCAGGATATTC
TTCTAATACCTGGAATGCTGTTTTCCCGGGGATCGCAGTGGTGAGTAACCATGCATCATCAGGAGTACGG
ATAAAATGCTTGATGGTCGGAAGAGGCATAAATTCCGTCAGCCAGTTTAGTCTGACCATCTCATCTGTAA
CATCATTGGCAACGCTACCTTTGCCATGTTTCAGAAACAACTCTGGCGCATCGGGCTTCCCATACAATCG
ATAGATTGTCGCACCTGATTGCCCGACATTATCGCGAGCCCATTTATACCCATATAAATCAGCATCCATG
TTGGAATTTAATCGCGGCCTAGAGCAAGACGTTTCCCGTTGAATATGGCTCATAACACCCCTTGTATTAC
TGTTTATGTAAGCAGACAGTTTTATTGTTCATGACCAAAATCCCTTAACGTGAGTTTTCGTTCCACTGAG
CGTCAGACCCCGTAGAAAAGATCAAAGGATCTTCTTGAGATCCTTTTTTTCTGCGCGTAATCTGCTGCTT
GCAAACAAAAAAACCACCGCTACCAGCGGTGGTTTGTTTGCCGGATCAAGAGCTACCAACTCTTTTTCCG
AAGGTAACTGGCTTCAGCAGAGCGCAGATACCAAATACTGTCCTTCTAGTGTAGCCGTAGTTAGGCCACC
ACTTCAAGAACTCTGTAGCACCGCCTACATACCTCGCTCTGCTAATCCTGTTACCAGTGGCTGCTGCCAG
TGGCGATAAGTCGTGTCTTACCGGGTTGGACTCAAGACGATAGTTACCGGATAAGGCGCAGCGGTCGGGC
TGAACGGGGGGTTCGTGCACACAGCCCAGCTTGGAGCGAACGACCTACACCGAACTGAGATACCTACAGC
GTGAGCTATGAGAAAGCGCCACGCTTCCCGAAGGGAGAAAGGCGGACAGGTATCCGGTAAGCGGCAGGGT
CGGAACAGGAGAGCGCACGAGGGAGCTTCCAGGGGGAAACGCCTGGTATCTTTATAGTCCTGTCGGGTTT
CGCCACCTCTGACTTGAGCGTCGATTTTTGTGATGCTCGTCAGGGGGGCGGAGCCTATGGAAAAACGCCA
GCAACGCGGCCTTTTTACGGTTCCTGGCCTTTTGCTGGCCTTTTGCTCACATGTTCTTTCCTGCGTTATC
CCCTGATTCTGTGGATAACCGTATTACCGCCTTTGAGTGAGCTGATACCGCTCGCCGCAGCCGAACGACC
GAGCGCAGCGAGTCAGTGAGCGAGGAAGCGGAAGAGCGCCTGATGCGGTATTTTCTCCTTACGCATCTGT
GCGGTATTTCACACCGCAATGGTGCACTCTCAGTACAATCTGCTCTGATGCCGCATAGTTAAGCCAGTAT
ACACTCCGCTATCGCTACGTGACTGGGTCATGGCTGCGCCCCGACACCCGCCAACACCCGCTGACGCGCC
CTGACGGGCTTGTCTGCTCCCGGCATCCGCTTACAGACAAGCTGTGACCGTCTCCGGGAGCTGCATGTGT
CAGAGGTTTTCACCGTCATCACCGAAACGCGCGAGGCAGCTGCGGTAAAGCTCATCAGCGTGGTCGTGAA
GCGATTCACAGATGTCTGCCTGTTCATCCGCGTCCAGCTCGTTGAGTTTCTCCAGAAGCGTTAATGTCTG
GCTTCTGATAAAGCGGGCCATGTTAAGGGCGGTTTTTTCCTGTTTGGTCACTGATGCCTCCGTGTAAGGG
GGATTTCTGTTCATGGGGGTAATGATACCGATGAAACGAGAGAGGATGCTCACGATACGGGTTACTGATG
ATGAACATGCCCGGTTACTGGAACGTTGTGAGGGTAAACAACTGGCGGTATGGATGCGGCGGGACCAGAG
AAAAATCACTCAGGGTCAATGCCAGCGCTTCGTTAATACAGATGTAGGTGTTCCACAGGGTAGCCAGCAG
CATCCTGCGATGCAGATCCGGAACATAATGGTGCAGGGCGCTGACTTCCGCGTTTCCAGACTTTACGAAA
CACGGAAACCGAAGACCATTCATGTTGTTGCTCAGGTCGCAGACGTTTTGCAGCAGCAGTCGCTTCACGT
TCGCTCGCGTATCGGTGATTCATTCTGCTAACCAGTAAGGCAACCCCGCCAGCCTAGCCGGGTCCTCAAC
GACAGGAGCACGATCATGCGCACCCGTGGGGCCGCCATGCCGGCGATAATGGCCTGCTTCTCGCCGAAAC
GTTTGGTGGCGGGACCAGTGACGAAGGCTTGAGCGAGGGCGTGCAAGATTCCGAATACCGCAAGCGACAG
GCCGATCATCGTCGCGCTCCAGCGAAAGCGGTCCTCGCCGAAAATGACCCAGAGCGCTGCCGGCACCTGT
CCTACGAGTTGCATGATAAAGAAGACAGTCATAAGTGCGGCGACGATAGTCATGCCCCGCGCCCACCGGA
AGGAGCTGACTGGGTTGAAGGCTCTCAAGGGCATCGGTCGAGATCCCGGTGCCTAATGAGTGAGCTAACT
TACATTAATTGCGTTGCGCTCACTGCCCGCTTTCCAGTCGGGAAACCTGTCGTGCCAGCTGCATTAATGA
ATCGGCCAACGCGCGGGGAGAGGCGGTTTGCGTATTGGGCGCCAGGGTGGTTTTTCTTTTCACCAGTGAG
ACGGGCAACAGCTGATTGCCCTTCACCGCCTGGCCCTGAGAGAGTTGCAGCAAGCGGTCCACGCTGGTTT
GCCCCAGCAGGCGAAAATCCTGTTTGATGGTGGTTAACGGCGGGATATAACATGAGCTGTCTTCGGTATC
GTCGTATCCCACTACCGAGATATCCGCACCAACGCGCAGCCCGGACTCGGTAATGGCGCGCATTGCGCCC
AGCGCCATCTGATCGTTGGCAACCAGCATCGCAGTGGGAACGATGCCCTCATTCAGCATTTGCATGGTTT
GTTGAAAACCGGACATGGCACTCCAGTCGCCTTCCCGTTCCGCTATCGGCTGAATTTGATTGCGAGTGAG
ATATTTATGCCAGCCAGCCAGACGCAGACGCGCCGAGACAGAACTTAATGGGCCCGCTAACAGCGCGATT
TGCTGGTGACCCAATGCGACCAGATGCTCCACGCCCAGTCGCGTACCGTCTTCATGGGAGAAAATAATAC
TGTTGATGGGTGTCTGGTCAGAGACATCAAGAAATAACGCCGGAACATTAGTGCAGGCAGCTTCCACAGC
AATGGCATCCTGGTCATCCAGCGGATAGTTAATGATCAGCCCACTGACGCGTTGCGCGAGAAGATTGTGC
ACCGCCGCTTTACAGGCTTCGACGCCGCTTCGTTCTACCATCGACACCACCACGCTGGCACCCAGTTGAT
CGGCGCGAGATTTAATCGCCGCGACAATTTGCGACGGCGCGTGCAGGGCCAGACTGGAGGTGGCAACGCC
AATCAGCAACGACTGTTTGCCCGCCAGTTGTTGTGCCACGCGGTTGGGAATGTAATTCAGCTCCGCCATC
GCCGCTTCCACTTTTTCCCGCGTTTTCGCAGAAACGTGGCTGGCCTGGTTCACCACGCGGGAAACGGTCT
GATAAGAGACACCGGCATACTCTGCGACATCGTATAACGTTACTGGTTTCACATTCACCACCCTGAATTG
ACTCTCTTCCGGGCGCTATCATGCCATACCGCGAAAGGTTTTGCGCCATTCGATGGTGTCCGGGATCTCG
ACGCTCTCCCTTATGCGACTCCTGCATTAGGAAGCAGCCCAGTAGTAGGTTGAGGCCGTTGAGCACCGCC
GCCGCAAGGAATGGTGCATGCAAGGAGATGGCGCCCAACAGTCCCCCGGCCACGGGGCCTGCCACCATAC
CCACGCCGAAACAAGCGCTCATGAGCCCGAAGTGGCGAGCCCGATCTTCCCCATCGGTGATGTCGGCGAT
ATAGGCGCCAGCAACCGCACCTGTGGCGCCGGTGATGCCGGCCACGATGCGTCCGGCGTAGAGGATCGAG
ATCTCGATCCCGCGAAATTAATACGACTCACTATAGGGGAATTGTGAGCGGATAACAATTCCCCTCTAGA
AATAATTTTGTTTAACTTTAAGAAGGAGATATACCATGGATCAGGTACAACTTCAGGAGTCTGGGGGGGG
CTTAGTTCAGGCGGGCGGATCTTTGCGTTTATCCTGCGCCGCTTCAGGTTATATTAGCGACGCCTATTAT
ATGGGGTGGTATCGGCAAGCTCCTGGTAAAGAACGCGAGTTTGTTGCCACGATAACTCACGGGACTAATA
CATACTATGCAGACAGCGTAAAGGGTCGTTTCACGATATCCCGCGACAACGCAAAAAATACAGTTTACCT
TCAAATGAACTCTCTGAAGCCTGAAGACACAGCTGTCTATTACTGTGCCGTGCTTGAAACCCGGAGTTAT
AGTTTCCGTTACTGGGGGCAGGGTACACAGGTCACAGTTTCTAGTGGAGGCTCGGGGAGCGGCTCGTCGG
ATAGCGGTTCCGGTGGGTCGGATGGTAGCTCAGGCTCCGGTAGCAGTGGCAGTGATAGTTCAGGATCAGG
TGATGGATCGGGAGGTGGGGTGACCGGATGGCGGCTTCACGAACGTATTTTAGCGGGAGGCAGTGGGTCG
GGATCAGGCTCAGGAGGGTCTGGATCCGGAGGGTCCGATAACATGGTGTTTACGTTAGGAGATTTTGTGG
GGGATTGGCGCCAGACGGCTGGTTATAATCAAGCACAGGTATTAGAGCAGGGCGGTTTGACGTCCTTATT
CCAGAATTTAGGCGTCAGCGTTACGCCTATTCAGCGCATAGTCCTGAGTGGGGAGAATGGACTTAAGATT
GATATACACGTGATTATTCCTTACGAAGGGTTGAGCTGTGACCAGATGGCCCAAATAGAGAAAATCTTTA
AGGTGGTGTATCCGGTTGATGACCATCATTTCAAAGCTATCTTGCACTACGGGACTCTGGTCATTGACGG
GGTTACACCGAATATGATAGACTACTTCGGACAACCCTACGAGGGCATTGCTAAGTTCGACGGTAAAAAG
ATAACTGTAACCGGTACTTTATGGAACGGGAACACCATAATTGATGAACGCCTTATTAATCCGGACGGGT
CTCTGTTATTTCGTGTCACAATTAACGGAGGAGGTAGTTCCGGAGGATCTTCAGATAGCGGTGGCGGCAG
TGATTCGGGGTCTGGGAGCGATGGATCTGGATCCGGGAGTGGCGGTTCGGGAGGGGGGCCAGGTGGGGGA
GCCGTAGACGCTAACTCGCTTGCGGAGGCTAAGGTTTTAGCTAACCGTGAGTTAGACAAGTACGGGGTAA
GCGACTTTTATAAGCGCTTAATAAATAAAGCCAAAACTGTAGAAGGCGTCGAGGCATTGAAATTGCATAT
ACTGGCGGCGTTACCGGGTAAGCTTGCGGCCGCACTCGAGCACCACCACCACCACCACTGAGATCCGGCT
GCTAACAAAGCCCGAAAGGAAGCTGAGTTGGCTGCTGCCACCGCTGAGCAATAACTAGCATAACCCCTTG
GGGCCTCTAAACGGGTCTTGAGGGGTTTTTTGCTGAAAGGAGGAACTATATCCGGAT
Features (pLannotate 1.2.2; 21 found; start..end, strand, type, name):
     12..440     +  rep_origin     f1 ori (sequence partly withheld): f1 bacteriophage origin of replication; arrow indicates direction of (+) strand synthesis
    493..550     +  promoter       AmpR promoter (fragment): bla
    559..1374    -  CDS            KanR: aminoglycoside phosphotransferase; aph(3')-Ia; confers resistance to kanamycin in bacteria or G418 (Geneticin®) in eukaryotes
   1496..2084    +  rep_origin     ori: high-copy-number ColE1/pMB1/pBR322/pUC origin of replication
   2270..2409    -  misc_feature   bom: basis of mobility region from pBR322
   2511..2702    -  CDS            rop: Rop protein, which maintains plasmids at low copy number; rop
   2719..3099    +  CDS            YPB1_ECOLX: Protein predicted: Swiss-Prot protein existence level 4. From Escherichia coli.
   3171..3462    -  CDS            TcR (fragment): tetracycline efflux protein; tet; confers resistance to tetracycline
   3477..3498    -  protein_bind   CAP binding site: CAP binding activates transcription in the presence of cAMP. E. coli catabolite activator protein
   3511..4593    -  CDS            lacI: lac repressor; lacI; The lac repressor binds to the lac operator to inhibit transcription in E. coli. This inhibition can be relieved by adding lactose or isopropyl-β-D-thiogalactopyranoside (IPTG).
   4594..4671    -  promoter       lacI promoter: lacI
   4679..4958    -  CDS            TcR (fragment): tetracycline efflux protein; tet; confers resistance to tetracycline
   4980..4998    +  promoter       T7 promoter: promoter for bacteriophage T7 RNA polymerase
   4999..5023    +  protein_bind   lac operator: The lac repressor binds to the lac operator to inhibit transcription in E. coli. This inhibition can be relieved by adding lactose or isopropyl-β-D-thiogalactopyranoside (IPTG). lac repressor encoded by lacI
   5038..5060    +  RBS            RBS: efficient ribosome binding site from bacteriophage T7 gene 10 (Olins and Rangwala, 1989)
   5073..5426    +  CDS            HVM39_MOUSE: Experimental evidence at protein level: Swiss-Prot protein existence level 1. From Mus musculus (Mouse).
   5631..6110    +  CDS            LUCI_OPLGR (fragment): Experimental evidence at protein level: Swiss-Prot protein existence level 1. Catalytic subunit of oplophorus-luciferin 2-monooxygenase. Oxidoreductase that converts coelenterazine (the oplophorus luciferin) to coelenteramide under emission of blue light with a maximum at 454 nm. Is also active with bisdeoxycoelenterazine. From Oplophorus gracilirostris (Luminous shrimp).
   6225..6383    +  CDS            pab (fragment): PAB_FINMA - Experimental evidence at protein level: Swiss-Prot protein existence level 1. Binds serum albumin. From Finegoldia magna (Peptostreptococcus magnus).
   6402..6419    +  CDS            9xHis (fragment): 9xHis affinity tag
   6429..6478    +  CDS            SET1 (fragment): solubility-enhancement tag derived from T7 phage gene 10B
   6486..6533    +  terminator     T7 terminator: transcription terminator for bacteriophage T7 RNA polymerase
