[The description below was written by a language model from this plasmid's Addgene catalogue record and pLannotate feature annotations shown in this document.]
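Description:
PET28a-cpLumiLuc-HSA sensor is a bacterial expression plasmid of about 6.6 kb built on the pET28a backbone, intended for producing a luminescent human serum albumin (HSA) biosensor protein in E. coli. It is propagated through a ColE1/pMB1-type origin accompanied by the rop gene and the bom region, consistent with its listing as low copy, and it is selected with kanamycin through an aminoglycoside phosphotransferase (KanR) gene. An f1 phage origin is also present. Short hits to the tetracycline resistance gene and an AmpR promoter are annotated only as fragments and appear to be pBR322-derived backbone remnants rather than functional markers.

The roughly 1.3 kb insert was cloned between NcoI and HindIII, downstream of a T7 promoter with an adjacent lac operator and the T7 gene 10 ribosome binding site, and it is followed by a T7 terminator. The plasmid-borne lacI gene supplies repressor, so expression requires T7 RNA polymerase and is inducible with IPTG. Within the open reading frame, automated annotation detects three segments. The first resembles a mouse immunoglobulin heavy-chain variable domain, suggesting an antibody-type binding module whose identity and target are not stated in the record. The second matches the Oplophorus luciferase catalytic subunit, corresponding to the circularly permuted NanoLuc-derived "cpLumiLuc" reporter named in the title. The third is a fragment of the albumin-binding protein PAB from Finegoldia magna. A C-terminal His tag from the backbone allows affinity purification. The associated work concerns engineering synthetic allostery into NanoLuc, so the design presumably couples albumin binding to a change in luciferase activity. The exact switching mechanism is not described in the record.
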