Addgene plasmid #186294: PET28a-cpLumiLuc-HSA sensor
Purpose: Expression Human serum albumin sensor in e coli
Depositing lab: Kirill Alexandrov. Depositing organization: Queensland University of Technology. Publication: Engineering and exploiting synthetic allostery of NanoLuc luciferase. Guo Z, Parakra RD, Xiong Y, Johnston WA, Walden P, Edwardraja S, Moradi SV, Ungerer JPJ, Ai HW, Phillips JJ, Alexandrov K. Nat Commun. 2022 Feb 10;13(1):789. doi: 10.1038/s41467-022-28425-2. PubMed 35145068.
Backbone
  Vector backbone: PET28a
  Backbone size w/o insert (bp): 5500
  Total vector size (bp): 6562
  Vector type: Bacterial Expression
Growth in bacteria
  Bacterial resistance: Kanamycin, 50 μg/mL
  Growth temperature: 37°C
  Growth strain: DH5alpha
  Copy number: Low Copy
Gene/Insert
  Gene/Insert name: cpLumiLuc-HSA sensor
  Insert size (bp): 1322
  Tag / fusion protein: HisTag (C terminal on backbone)
  Cloning method: Restriction Enzyme; 5′ cloning site NcoI (not destroyed); 3′ cloning site HindIII (not destroyed)
  Sequencing primers: 5′ GCGCCGGTGATGCCGGCCACGATGCGTCCGGCGTAG
Terms and licenses: Academic/Nonprofit Terms; Industry Terms: Not Available to Industry
How to cite: PET28a-cpLumiLuc-HSA sensor was a gift from Kirill Alexandrov (Addgene plasmid # 186294 ; http://n2t.net/addgene:186294 ; RRID:Addgene_186294)
